Addgene plasmid #18960: HA-EglN3-pcDNA3
Depositing lab: William Kaelin. Publication: Neuronal apoptosis linked to EglN3 prolyl hydroxylase and familial pheochromocytoma genes: developmental culling and cancer. Lee S, Nakamura E, Yang H, Wei W, Linggi MS, Sajan MP, Farese RV, Freeman RS, Carter BD, Kaelin WG, Schlisio S. Cancer Cell. 2005 Aug . 8(2):155-67. 10.1016/j.ccr.2005.06.015 PubMed 16098468.
Backbone
  Vector backbone: pcDNA3
  Backbone manufacturer: Invitrogen
  Backbone size w/o insert (bp): 5397
  Vector type: Mammalian Expression
  Selectable markers: Neomycin (select with G418)
Growth in bacteria
  Bacterial resistance: Ampicillin, 100 μg/mL
  Growth temperature: 37°C
  Growth strain: DH5alpha
  Growth instructions: DH5alpha
  Copy number: High Copy
Gene/Insert
  Gene/Insert name: Egg laying Nine - 3 (alt names: PHD3; prolyl Hydroxylase 3)
  Species: H. sapiens (human)
  Insert size (bp): 774
  Mutation: wt cDNA
  GenBank ID: BC010992
  Entrez Gene: EGLN3 (a.k.a. HIFP4H3, HIFPH3, PHD3)
  Tag / fusion protein: HA-tag (N terminal on backbone)
  Cloning method: Restriction Enzyme; 5′ cloning site BamH I (destroyed during cloning); 3′ cloning site EcoR I (not destroyed)
  Sequencing primers: 5′ T7; 3′ SP6
Terms and licenses: Academic/Nonprofit Terms; Industry Terms: Not Available to Industry
How to cite: HA-EglN3-pcDNA3 was a gift from William Kaelin (Addgene plasmid # 18960 ; http://n2t.net/addgene:18960 ; RRID:Addgene_18960)
