[The description below was written by a language model from this plasmid's Addgene catalogue record and pLannotate feature annotations shown in this document.]
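Description:
HA-EglN3-pcDNA3 is a mammalian expression plasmid built on the Invitrogen pcDNA3 backbone and carrying the wild-type human EGLN3 cDNA (also known as PHD3 or HIF prolyl hydroxylase 3) with an N-terminal HA epitope tag supplied by the backbone. It is maintained in E. coli as a high-copy plasmid through a ColE1/pUC-type origin and is selected with ampicillin via the β-lactamase gene. An f1 origin is also present, which allows single-stranded DNA production. For mammalian cells, an SV40 enhancer/early promoter drives a neomycin phosphotransferase gene followed by an SV40 polyadenylation signal, so stable transfectants can be selected with G418.

The expression cassette uses the human cytomegalovirus immediate-early enhancer and promoter for strong constitutive transcription, followed by the EGLN3 coding sequence and the bovine growth hormone polyadenylation signal. The insert was placed between BamHI and EcoRI sites, with the 5′ junction destroyed during cloning. T7 and SP6 promoters flank the insert, serving as sequencing primer sites and permitting in vitro transcription. The feature table annotates the EGLN3 open reading frame but does not call the HA tag separately; it presumably lies in the short interval upstream of the annotated coding region. Several small annotated fragments (HIV-1 LTR, ble, lacI, bom) appear to be backbone remnants or partial matches rather than functional elements.

EGLN3 is an oxygen-dependent prolyl hydroxylase that modifies HIF-α subunits and other substrates. The associated publication links it to neuronal apoptosis and familial pheochromocytoma genes. The construct is suited to transient or stable overexpression of the enzyme, with detection or immunoprecipitation through the HA tag.
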