Features (pLannotate 1.2.2; 21 found; start..end, strand, type, name):
     36..80      -  misc_feature   bom (fragment): basis of mobility region from pBR322
    235..614     +  enhancer       CMV enhancer: human cytomegalovirus immediate early enhancer
    615..818     +  promoter       CMV promoter: human cytomegalovirus (CMV) immediate early promoter
    814..847     +  LTR            5' LTR (truncated) (fragment): truncated 5' long terminal repeat (LTR) from HIV-1
    863..881     +  promoter       T7 promoter: promoter for bacteriophage T7 RNA polymerase
    943..1659    +  CDS            EGLN3: EGLN3_HUMAN - Experimental evidence at protein level: Swiss-Prot protein existence level 1. Prolyl hydroxylase that mediates hydroxylation of proline residues in target proteins, such as PKM, TELO2, ATF4 and HIF1A (PubMed:19584355, PubMed:21620138, PubMed:21483450, PubMed:22797300, PubMed:20978507, PubMed:21575608). Target proteins are preferentially recognized via a LXXLAP motif. Cellular oxygen sensor that catalyzes, under normoxic conditions, the post-translational formation of 4- hydroxyproline in hypoxia-inducible factor (HIF) alpha proteins (PubMed:11595184, PubMed:12181324). Hydroxylate
   1723..1741    -  promoter       SP6 promoter: promoter for bacteriophage SP6 RNA polymerase
   1767..1991    +  polyA_signal   bGH poly(A) signal: bovine growth hormone polyadenylation signal
   1995..2016    +  promoter       SV40 promoter (fragment): SV40 enhancer and early promoter
   2037..2465    +  rep_origin     f1 ori (sequence partly withheld): f1 bacteriophage origin of replication; arrow indicates direction of (+) strand synthesis
   2479..2809    +  promoter       SV40 promoter: SV40 enhancer and early promoter
   2876..3667    +  CDS            neo: KKA2_KLEPN - Also known as kan, nptII. Experimental evidence at protein level: Swiss-Prot protein existence level 1. Resistance to kanamycin, neomycin, paromomycin, ribostamycin, butirosin and gentamicin B. From Klebsiella pneumoniae.
   3691..3849    +  CDS            ble (fragment): BLE_KLEPN - Experimental evidence at protein level: Swiss-Prot protein existence level 1. Binding protein with a strong affinity to the bleomycin family of antibiotics. Binds to CL990; an antimitotic-antibiotic compound. From Klebsiella pneumoniae.
   3844..3965    +  polyA_signal   SV40 poly(A) signal: SV40 polyadenylation signal
   4038..4054    -  protein_bind   lac operator: The lac repressor binds to the lac operator to inhibit transcription in E. coli. This inhibition can be relieved by adding lactose or isopropyl-β-D-thiogalactopyranoside (IPTG). lac repressor encoded by lacI
   4062..4092    -  promoter       lac promoter: promoter for the E. coli lac operon
   4107..4128    -  protein_bind   CAP binding site: CAP binding activates transcription in the presence of cAMP. E. coli catabolite activator protein
   4141..4233    -  CDS            lacI (fragment): lac repressor; lacI; The lac repressor binds to the lac operator to inhibit transcription in E. coli. This inhibition can be relieved by adding lactose or isopropyl-β-D-thiogalactopyranoside (IPTG).
   4416..5004    -  rep_origin     ori: high-copy-number ColE1/pMB1/pBR322/pUC origin of replication
   5175..6035    -  CDS            AmpR: β-lactamase; bla; confers resistance to ampicillin, carbenicillin, and related antibiotics
   6036..6140    -  promoter       AmpR promoter: bla
>Addgene plasmid #18960 | HA-EglN3-pcDNA3 | depositor full sequence | sequence record 8905 | Author sequence
GACGGATCGGGAGATCTCCCGATCCCCTATGGTCGACTCTCAGTACAATCTGCTCTGATGCCGCATAGTT
AAGCCAGTATCTGCTCCCTGCTTGTGTGTTGGAGGTCGCTGAGTAGTGCGCGAGCAAAATTTAAGCTACA
ACAAGGCAAGGCTTGACCGACAATTGCATGAAGAATCTGCTTAGGGTTAGGCGTTTTGCGCTGCTTCGCG
ATGTACGGGCCAGATATACGCGTTGACATTGATTATTGACTAGTTATTAATAGTAATCAATTACGGGGTC
ATTAGTTCATAGCCCATATATGGAGTTCCGCGTTACATAACTTACGGTAAATGGCCCGCCTGGCTGACCG
CCCAACGACCCCCGCCCATTGACGTCAATAATGACGTATGTTCCCATAGTAACGCCAATAGGGACTTTCC
ATTGACGTCAATGGGTGGACTATTTACGGTAAACTGCCCACTTGGCAGTACATCAAGTGTATCATATGCC
AAGTACGCCCCCTATTGACGTCAATGACGGTAAATGGCCCGCCTGGCATTATGCCCAGTACATGACCTTA
TGGGACTTTCCTACTTGGCAGTACATCTACGTATTAGTCATCGCTATTACCATGGTGATGCGGTTTTGGC
AGTACATCAATGGGCGTGGATAGCGGTTTGACTCACGGGGATTTCCAAGTCTCCACCCCATTGACGTCAA
TGGGAGTTTGTTTTGGCACCAAAATCAACGGGACTTTCCAAAATGTCGTAACAACTCCGCCCCATTGACG
CAAATGGGCGGTAGGCGTGTACGGTGGGAGGTCTATATAAGCAGAGCTCTCTGGCTAACTAGAGAACCCA
CTGCTTACTGGCTTATCGAAATTAATACGACTCACTATAGGGAGACCCAAGCTTACCATGGCCTACCCNT
ACGACGTGCCCGACTACGCCTCCCTCGGATCTATGCCCCTGGGACACATCATGAGGCTGGACCTGGAGAA
AATTGCCCTGGAGTACATCGTGCCCTGTCTGCACGAGGTGGGCTTCTGCTACCTGGACAACTTCCTGGGC
GAGGTGGTGGGCGACTGCGTCCTGGAGCGCGTCAAGCAGCTGCACTGCACCGGGGCCCTGCGGGACGGCC
AGCTGGCGGGGCCGCGCGCCGGCGTCTCCAAGCGACACCTGCGGGGCGACCAGATCACGTGGATCGGGGG
CAACGAGGAGGGCTGCGAGGCCATCAGCTTCCTCCTGTCCCTCATCGACAGGCTGGTCCTCTACTGCGGG
AGCCGGCTGGGCAAATACTACGTCAAGGAGAGGTCTAAGGCAATGGTGGCTTGCTATCCGGGAAATGGAA
CAGGTTATGTTCGCCACGTGGACAACCCCAACGGTGATGGTCGCTGCATCACCTGCATCTACTATCTGAA
CAAGAATTGGGATGCCAAGCTACATGGTGGGATCCTGCGGATATTTCCAGAGGGGAAATCATTCATAGCA
GATGTGGAGCCCATTTTTGACAGACTCCTGTTCTTCTGGTCAGATCGTAGGAACCCACACGAAGTGCAGC
CCTCTTACGCAACCAGATATGCTATGACTGTCTGGTACTTTGATGCTGAAGAAAGGGCAGAAGCCAAAAA
GAAATTCAGGAATTTAACTAGGAAAACTGAATCTGCCCTCACTGAAGACTGAGAATTCTGCAGATATCCA
TCACACTGGCGGCCGCTCGAGCATGCATCTAGAGGGCCCTATTCTATAGTGTCACCTAAATGCTAGAGCT
CGCTGATCAGCCTCGACTGTGCCTTCTAGTTGCCAGCCATCTGTTGTTTGCCCCTCCCCCGTGCCTTCCT
TGACCCTGGAAGGTGCCACTCCCACTGTCCTTTCCTAATAAAATGAGGAAATTGCATCGCATTGTCTGAG
TAGGTGTCATTCTATTCTGGGGGGTGGGGTGGGGCAGGACAGCAAGGGGGAGGATTGGGAAGACAATAGC
AGGCATGCTGGGGATGCGGTGGGCTCTATGGCTTCTGAGGCGGAAAGAACCAGCTGGGGCTCTAGGGGGT
ATCCCC
[124 nt withheld, positions 2037-2160]
C
[32 nt withheld, positions 2162-2193]
CA
[57 nt withheld, positions 2196-2252]
A
[49 nt withheld, positions 2254-2302]
CCTTTGACGTTGGAGTCCACGTTCTTT
[37 nt withheld, positions 2330-2366]
ACCCTATCTCGGTCTATTCTTTTGATTTATAAGGGATTTTGGGGATTTCGGCCTATTGGTTAAAAAATGA
GCTGATTTAACAAAAATTTAACGCGAATTAATTCTGTGGAATGTGTGTCAGTTAGGGTGTGGAAAGTCCC
CAGGCTCCCCAGGCAGGCAGAAGTATGCAAAGCATGCATCTCAATTAGTCAGCAACCAGGTGTGGAAAGT
CCCCAGGCTCCCCAGCAGGCAGAAGTATGCAAAGCATGCATCTCAATTAGTCAGCAACCATAGTCCCGCC
CCTAACTCCGCCCATCCCGCCCCTAACTCCGCCCAGTTCCGCCCATTCTCCGCCCCATGGCTGACTAATT
TTTTTTATTTATGCAGAGGCCGAGGCCGCCTCTGCCTCTGAGCTATTCCAGAAGTAGTGAGGAGGCTTTT
TTGGAGGCCTAGGCTTTTGCAAAAAGCTCCCGGGAGCTTGTATATCCATTTTCGGATCTGATCAAGAGAC
AGGATGAGGATCGTTTCGCATGATTGAACAAGATGGATTGCACGCAGGTTCTCCGGCCGCTTGGGTGGAG
AGGCTATTCGGCTATGACTGGGCACAACAGACAATCGGCTGCTCTGATGCCGCCGTGTTCCGGCTGTCAG
CGCAGGGGCGCCCGGTTCTTTTTGTCAAGACCGACCTGTCCGGTGCCCTGAATGAACTGCAGGACGAGGC
AGCGCGGCTATCGTGGCTGGCCACGACGGGCGTTCCTTGCGCAGCTGTGCTCGACGTTGTCACTGAAGCG
GGAAGGGACTGGCTGCTATTGGGCGAAGTGCCGGGGCAGGATCTCCTGTCATCTCACCTTGCTCCTGCCG
AGAAAGTATCCATCATGGCTGATGCAATGCGGCGGCTGCATACGCTTGATCCGGCTACCTGCCCATTCGA
CCACCAAGCGAAACATCGCATCGAGCGAGCACGTACTCGGATGGAAGCCGGTCTTGTCGATCAGGATGAT
CTGGACGAAGAGCATCAGGGGCTCGCGCCAGCCGAACTGTTCGCCAGGCTCAAGGCGCGCATGCCCGACG
GCGAGGATCTCGTCGTGACCCATGGCGATGCCTGCTTGCCGAATATCATGGTGGAAAATGGCCGCTTTTC
TGGATTCATCGACTGTGGCCGGCTGGGTGTGGCGGACCGCTATCAGGACATAGCGTTGGCTACCCGTGAT
ATTGCTGAAGAGCTTGGCGGCGAATGGGCTGACCGCTTCCTCGTGCTTTACGGTATCGCCGCTCCCGATT
CGCAGCGCATCGCCTTCTATCGCCTTCTTGACGAGTTCTTCTGAGCGGGACTCTGGGGTTCGAAATGACC
GACCAAGCGACGCCCAACCTGCCATCACGAGATTTCGATTCCACCGCCGCCTTCTATGAAAGGTTGGGCT
TCGGAATCGTTTTCCGGGACGCCGGCTGGATGATCCTCCAGCGCGGGGATCTCATGCTGGAGTTCTTCGC
CCACCCCAACTTGTTTATTGCAGCTTATAATGGTTACAAATAAAGCAATAGCATCACAAATTTCACAAAT
AAAGCATTTTTTTCACTGCATTCTAGTTGTGGTTTGTCCAAACTCATCAATGTATCTTATCATGTCTGTA
TACCGTCGACCTCTAGCTAGAGCTTGGCGTAATCATGGTCATAGCTGTTTCCTGTGTGAAATTGTTATCC
GCTCACAATTCCACACAACATACGAGCCGGAAGCATAAAGTGTAAAGCCTGGGGTGCCTAATGAGTGAGC
TAACTCACATTAATTGCGTTGCGCTCACTGCCCGCTTTCCAGTCGGGAAACCTGTCGTGCCAGCTGCATT
AATGAATCGGCCAACGCGCGGGGAGAGGCGGTTTGCGTATTGGGCGCTCTTCCGCTTCCTCGCTCACTGA
CTCGCTGCGCTCGGTCGTTCGGCTGCGGCGAGCGGTATCAGCTCACTCAAAGGCGGTAATACGGTTATCC
ACAGAATCAGGGGATAACGCAGGAAAGAACATGTGAGCAAAAGGCCAGCAAAAGGCCAGGAACCGTAAAA
AGGCCGCGTTGCTGGCGTTTTTCCATAGGCTCCGCCCCCCTGACGAGCATCACAAAAATCGACGCTCAAG
TCAGAGGTGGCGAAACCCGACAGGACTATAAAGATACCAGGCGTTTCCCCCTGGAAGCTCCCTCGTGCGC
TCTCCTGTTCCGACCCTGCCGCTTACCGGATACCTGTCCGCCTTTCTCCCTTCGGGAAGCGTGGCGCTTT
CTCAATGCTCACGCTGTAGGTATCTCAGTTCGGTGTAGGTCGTTCGCTCCAAGCTGGGCTGTGTGCACGA
ACCCCCCGTTCAGCCCGACCGCTGCGCCTTATCCGGTAACTATCGTCTTGAGTCCAACCCGGTAAGACAC
GACTTATCGCCACTGGCAGCAGCCACTGGTAACAGGATTAGCAGAGCGAGGTATGTAGGCGGTGCTACAG
AGTTCTTGAAGTGGTGGCCTAACTACGGCTACACTAGAAGGACAGTATTTGGTATCTGCGCTCTGCTGAA
GCCAGTTACCTTCGGAAAAAGAGTTGGTAGCTCTTGATCCGGCAAACAAACCACCGCTGGTAGCGGTGGT
TTTTTTGTTTGCAAGCAGCAGATTACGCGCAGAAAAAAAGGATCTCAAGAAGATCCTTTGATCTTTTCTA
CGGGGTCTGACGCTCAGTGGAACGAAAACTCACGTTAAGGGATTTTGGTCATGAGATTATCAAAAAGGAT
CTTCACCTAGATCCTTTTAAATTAAAAATGAAGTTTTAAATCAATCTAAAGTATATATGAGTAAACTTGG
TCTGACAGTTACCAATGCTTAATCAGTGAGGCACCTATCTCAGCGATCTGTCTATTTCGTTCATCCATAG
TTGCCTGACTCCCCGTCGTGTAGATAACTACGATACGGGAGGGCTTACCATCTGGCCCCAGTGCTGCAAT
GATACCGCGAGACCCACGCTCACCGGCTCCAGATTTATCAGCAATAAACCAGCCAGCCGGAAGGGCCGAG
CGCAGAAGTGGTCCTGCAACTTTATCCGCCTCCATCCAGTCTATTAATTGTTGCCGGGAAGCTAGAGTAA
GTAGTTCGCCAGTTAATAGTTTGCGCAACGTTGTTGCCATTGCTACAGGCATCGTGGTGTCACGCTCGTC
GTTTGGTATGGCTTCATTCAGCTCCGGTTCCCAACGATCAAGGCGAGTTACATGATCCCCCATGTTGTGC
AAAAAAGCGGTTAGCTCCTTCGGTCCTCCGATCGTTGTCAGAAGTAAGTTGGCCGCAGTGTTATCACTCA
TGGTTATGGCAGCACTGCATAATTCTCTTACTGTCATGCCATCCGTAAGATGCTTTTCTGTGACTGGTGA
GTACTCAACCAAGTCATTCTGAGAATAGTGTATGCGGCGACCGAGTTGCTCTTGCCCGGCGTCAATACGG
GATAATACCGCGCCACATAGCAGAACTTTAAAAGTGCTCATCATTGGAAAACGTTCTTCGGGGCGAAAAC
TCTCAAGGATCTTACCGCTGTTGAGATCCAGTTCGATGTAACCCACTCGTGCACCCAACTGATCTTCAGC
ATCTTTTACTTTCACCAGCGTTTCTGGGTGAGCAAAAACAGGAAGGCAAAATGCCGCAAAAAAGGGAATA
AGGGCGACACGGAAATGTTGAATACTCATACTCTTCCTTTTTCAATATTATTGAAGCATTTATCAGGGTT
ATTGTCTCATGAGCGGATACATATTTGAATGTATTTAGAAAAATAAACAAATAGGGGTTCCGCGCACATT
TCCCCGAAAAGTGCCACCTGACGTC
