>Addgene plasmid #18960 | HA-EglN3-pcDNA3 | addgene partial sequence | sequence record 24450 | 18960 sequence with CMV-F
TAGCAGAGCTCTCTGGCTACTAGAGAACCCACTGCTTACTGGCTTATCGAAATTAATACGACTCACTATA
GGGAGACCCAAGCTTACCATGGCCTACCCCTACGACGTGCCCGACTACGCCTCCCTCGGATCTATGCCCC
TGGGACACATCATGAGGCTGGACCTGGAGAAAATTGCCCTGGAGTACATCGTGCCCTGTCTGCACGAGGT
GGGCTTCTGCTACCTGGACAACTTCCTGGGCGAGGTGGTGGGCGACTGCGTCCTGGAGCGCGTCAAGCAG
CTGCACTGCACCGGGGCCCTGCGGGACGGCCAGCTGGCGGGGCCGCGCGCCGGCGTCTCCAAGCGACACC
TGCGGGGCGACCAGATCACGTGGATCGGGGGCAACGAGGAGGGCTGCGAGGCCATCAGCTTCCTCCTGTC
CCTCATCGACAGGCTGGTCCTCTACTGCGGGAGCCGGCTGGGCAAATACTACGTCAAGGAGAGGTCTAAG
GCAATGGTGGCTTGCTATCCGGGAAATGGAACAGGTTATGTTCGCCACGTGGACAACCCCAACGGTGATG
GTCGCTGCATCACCTGCATCTACTATCTGAACAAGAATTGGGATGCCAAGCTACATGGTGGGATCCTGCG
GATATTTCCAGAGGGGAAATCATTCATAGCAGATGTGGAGCCCATTTTTGACAGACTCCTGTTCTTCTGG
TCAGATCGTANGAACCCACACGAAGTGCAGCCCTCTTACGCAACCAGATATGCTATGACTGTCTGGTACT
TTGATGCTGAAAAANGGCAGANCCAAAAGAATTCAGGANTTACTAGGAAATG
